>Addgene plasmid #170992 | bdSUMO-ZF5.3-GFP-HiBit | addgene full sequence | sequence record 337536 | Addgene NGS Result
CGCACCTGTGGCGCCGGTGATGCCGGCCACGATGCGTCCGGCGTAGAGGATCGAGATCTCGATCCCGCGA
AATTAATACGACTCACTATAGGGAGACCACAACGGTTTCCCTCTAGTGCCGGCTCCGGAGAGCTCTTTAA
TTAAGCGGCCGCCCTGCAGGACTCGAGTTCTAGAAATAATTTTGTTTAACTTTAAGAAGGAGATATACAT
ATGAGCAAGCATCACCATCATTCAGGCCATCACCATACCGGACACCACCATCATTCAGGCAGTCATCACC
ATACCGGCCACATCAATCTTAAAGTCAAGGGACAGGACGGTAATGAAGTGTTCTTTCGTATCAAGCGCTC
GACTCAGCTTAAAAAACTTATGAACGCTTATTGCGACCGCCAATCGGTTGATATGACAGCCATTGCTTTT
TTATTTGATGGCCGTCGTCTTCGCGCGGAACAAACGCCTGATGAGCTTGAGATGGAAGATGGGGATGAGA
TTGACGCCATGTTACACCAGACCGGTGGGTGGTACTCTTGCAACGTTTGCGGTAAAGCGTTCGTTCTGTC
TCGTCACCTGAACCGTCACCTGCGTGTTCACCGTCGTGCGACCGCTAGCAGCAAAGGAGAAGAACTTTTC
ACTGGAGTTGTCCCAATTCTTGTTGAATTAGATGGTGATGTTAATGGGCACAAATTTTCTGTCCGTGGAG
AGGGTGAAGGTGATGCTACAAACGGAAAACTCACCCTTAAATTTATTTGCACTACTGGAAAACTACCTGT
TCCGTGGCCAACACTTGTCACTACTCTGACCTATGGTGTTCTATGCTTTTCCCGTTATCCGGATCACATG
AAACGGCATGACTTTTTCAAGAGTGCCATGCCCGAAGGTTATGTACAGGAACGCACTATATCTTTCAAAG
ATGACGGGACCTACAAGACGCGTGCTGAAGTCAAGTTTGAAGGTGATACCCTTGTTAATCGTATCGAGTT
AAAAGGTATTGATTTTAAAGAAGATGGAAACATTCTCGGACACAAACTGGAGTACAACTTTAACTCACAC
AATGTATACATCACGGCAGACAAACAAAAGAATGGAATCAAAGCTTACTTCAAAATTCGCCACAACGTTG
AAGATGGTTCCGTTCAACTAGCAGACCATTATCAACAAAATACTCCAATTGGCGATGGCCCTGTCCTTTT
ACCAGACAACCATTACCTCTCGACACAATCTGTTCTTTCGAAAGATCCCAACGAAAAGCGTGACCACATG
GTCCTTCTTGAGGATGTAACTGCTGCTGGGATTACACATGGCATGGATGAACTCTACAAAGTATCAGGTT
GGCGTCTTTTCAAAAAGATTTCCGGGGGCTCGGGCTAAGGTACCACGCGTGCGCGCTGATCCGGCTGCTA
ACAAAGCCCGAAAGGAAGCTGAGTTGGCTGCTGCCACCGCTGAGCAATAACTAGCATAACCCCTTGGGGC
CTCTAAACGGGTCTTGAGGGGTTTTTTGCTGAAAGGAGGAACTATATCCGGATATCCACAGGACGGGTGT
GGTCGCCATGATCGCGTAGTCGATAGTGGCTCCAAGTAGCGAAGCGAGCAGGACTGGGCGGCGGCCAAAG
CGGTCGGACAGTGCTCCGAGAACGGGTGCGCATAGAAATTGCATCAACGCATATAGCGCTAGCAGCACGC
CATAGTGACTGGCGATGCTGTCGGAATGGACGATATCCCGCAAGAGGCCCGGCAGTACCAGCATAACCAA
GCCTATGCCTACAGCATCCAGGGTGACGGTGCCGAGGATGACGATGAGCGCATTGTTAGATTTCATACAC
GGTGCCTGACTGCGTTAGCAATTTAACTGTGATAAACTACCGCATTAAAGCTTATCGATGATAAGCTGTC
AAACATGAGAATTCTTGAAGACGAAAGGGCCTCGTGATACGCCTATTTTTATAGGTTAATGTCATGATAA
TAATGGTTTCTTAGACGTCAGGTGGCACTTTTCGGGGAAATGTGCGCGGAACCCCTATTTGTTTATTTTT
CTAAATACATTCAAATATGTATCCGCTCATGAGACAATAACCCTGATAAATGCTTCAATAACATTGAAAA
AGGAAGAGTATGAGTATTCAACATTTCCGTGTCGCCCTTATTCCCTTTTTTGCGGCATTTTGCCTTCCTG
TTTTTGCTCACCCAGAAACGCTGGTGAAAGTAAAAGATGCTGAAGATCAGTTGGGTGCACGAGTGGGTTA
CATCGAACTGGATCTCAACAGCGGTAAGATCCTTGAGAGTTTTCGCCCCGAAGAACGTTTTCCAATGATG
AGCACTTTTAAAGTTCTGCTATGTGGCGCGGTATTATCCCGTGTTGACGCCGGGCAAGAGCAACTCGGTC
GCCGCATACACTATTCTCAGAATGACTTGGTTGAGTACTCACCAGTCACAGAAAAGCATCTTACGGATGG
CATGACAGTAAGAGAATTATGCAGTGCTGCCATAACCATGAGTGATAACACTGCGGCCAACTTACTTCTG
ACAACGATCGGAGGACCGAAGGAGCTAACCGCTTTTTTGCACAACATGGGGGATCATGTAACTCGCCTTG
ATCGTTGGGAACCGGAGCTGAATGAAGCCATACCAAACGACGAGCGTGACACCACGATGCCTGCAGCAAT
GGCAACAACGTTGCGCAAACTATTAACTGGCGAACTACTTACTCTAGCTTCCCGGCAACAATTAATAGAC
TGGATGGAGGCGGATAAAGTTGCAGGACCACTTCTGCGCTCGGCCCTTCCGGCTGGCTGGTTTATTGCTG
ATAAATCTGGAGCCGGTGAGCGTGGGTCTCGCGGTATCATTGCAGCACTGGGGCCAGATGGTAAGCCCTC
CCGTATCGTAGTTATCTACACGACGGGGAGTCAGGCAACTATGGATGAACGAAATAGACAGATCGCTGAG
ATAGGTGCCTCACTGATTAAGCATTGGTAACTGTCAGACCAAGTTTACTCATATATACTTTAGATTGATT
TAAAACTTCATTTTTAATTTAAAAGGATCTAGGTGAAGATCCTTTTTGATAATCTCATGACCAAAATCCC
TTAACGTGAGTTTTCGTTCCACTGAGCGTCAGACCCCGTAGAAAAGATCAAAGGATCTTCTTGAGATCCT
TTTTTTCTGCGCGTAATCTGCTGCTTGCAAACAAAAAAACCACCGCTACCAGCGGTGGTTTGTTTGCCGG
ATCAAGAGCTACCAACTCTTTTTCCGAAGGTAACTGGCTTCAGCAGAGCGCAGATACCAAATACTGTCCT
TCTAGTGTAGCCGTAGTTAGGCCACCACTTCAAGAACTCTGTAGCACCGCCTACATACCTCGCTCTGCTA
ATCCTGTTACCAGTGGCTGCTGCCAGTGGCGATAAGTCGTGTCTTACCGGGTTGGACTCAAGACGATAGT
TACCGGATAAGGCGCAGCGGTCGGGCTGAACGGGGGGTTCGTGCACACAGCCCAGCTTGGAGCGAACGAC
CTACACCGAACTGAGATACCTACAGCGTGAGCTATGAGAAAGCGCCACGCTTCCCGAAGGGAGAAAGGCG
GACAGGTATCCGGTAAGCGGCAGGGTCGGAACAGGAGAGCGCACGAGGGAGCTTCCAGGGGGAAACGCCT
GGTATCTTTATAGTCCTGTCGGGTTTCGCCACCTCTGACTTGAGCGTCGATTTTTGTGATGCTCGTCAGG
GGGGCGGAGCCTATGGAAAAACGCCAGCAACGCGGCCTTTTTACGGTTCCTGGCCTTTTGCTGGCCTTTT
GCTCACATGTTCTTTCCTGCGTTATCCCCTGATTCTGTGGATAACCGTATTACCGCCTTTGAGTGAGCTG
ATACCGCTCGCCGCAGCCGAACGACCGAGCGCAGCGAGTCAGTGAGCGAGGAAGCGGAAGAGCGCCTGAT
GCGGTATTTTCTCCTTACGCATCTGTGCGGTATTTCACACCGCAATGGTGCACTCTCAGTACAATCTGCT
CTGATGCCGCATAGTTAAGCCAGTATACACTCCGCTATCGCTACGTGACTGGGTCATGGCTGCGCCCCGA
CACCCGCCAACACCCGCTGACGCGCCCTGACGGGCTTGTCTGCTCCCGGCATCCGCTTACAGACAAGCTG
TGACCGTCTCCGGGAGCTGCATGTGTCAGAGGTTTTCACCGTCATCACCGAAACGCGCGAGGCAGCTGCG
GTAAAGCTCATCAGCGTGGTCGTGAAGCGATTCACAGATGTCTGCCTGTTCATCCGCGTCCAGCTCGTTG
AGTTTCTCCAGAAGCGTTAATGTCTGGCTTCTGATAAAGCGGGCCATGTTAAGGGCGGTTTTTTCCTGTT
TGGTCACTGATGCCTCCGTGTAAGGGGGATTTCTGTTCATGGGGGTAATGATACCGATGAAACGAGAGAG
GATGCTCACGATACGGGTTACTGATGATGAACATGCCCGGTTACTGGAACGTTGTGAGGGTAAACAACTG
GCGGTATGGATGCGGCGGGACCAGAGAAAAATCACTCAGGGTCAATGCCAGCGCTTCGTTAATACAGATG
TAGGTGTTCCACAGGGTAGCCAGCAGCATCCTGCGATGCAGATCCGGAACATAATGGTGCAGGGCGCTGA
CTTCCGCGTTTCCAGACTTTACGAAACACGGAAACCGAAGACCATTCATGTTGTTGCTCAGGTCGCAGAC
GTTTTGCAGCAGCAGTCGCTTCACGTTCGCTCGCGTATCGGTGATTCATTCTGCTAACCAGTAAGGCAAC
CCCGCCAGCCTAGCCGGGTCCTCAACGACAGGAGCACGATCATGCGCACCCGTGGCCAGGACCCAACGCT
GCCCGAGATGCGCCGCGTGCGGCTGCTGGAGATGGCGGACGCGATGGATATGTTCTGCCAAGGGTTGGTT
TGCGCATTCACAGTTCTCCGCAAGAATTGATTGGCTCCAATTCTTGGAGTGGTGAATCCGTTAGCGAGGT
GCCGCCGGCTTCCATTCAGGTCGAGGTGGCCCGGCTCCATGCACCGCGACGCAACGCGGGGAGGCAGACA
AGGTATAGGGCGGCGCCTACAATCCATGCCAACCCGTTCCATGTGCTCGCCGAGGCGGCATAAATCGCCG
TGACGATCAGCGGTCCAATGATCGAAGTTAGGCTGGTAAGAGCCGCGAGCGATCCTTGAAGCTGTCCCTG
ATGGTCGTCATCTACCTGCCTGGACAGCATGGCCTGCAACGCGGGCATCCCGATGCCGCCGGAAGCGAGA
AGAATCATAATGGGGAAGGCCATCCAGCCTCGCGTCGCGAACGCCAGCAAGACGTAGCCCAGCGCGTCGG
CCGCCATGCCGGCGATAATGGCCTGCTTCTCGCCGAAACGTTTGGTGGCGGGACCAGTGACGAAGGCTTG
AGCGAGGGCGTGCAAGATTCCGAATACCGCAAGCGACAGGCCGATCATCGTCGCGCTCCAGCGAAAGCGG
TCCTCGCCGAAAATGACCCAGAGCGCTGCCGGCACCTGTCCTACGAGTTGCATGATAAAGAAGACAGTCA
TAAGTGCGGCGACGATAGTCATGCCCCGCGCCCACCGGAAGGAGCTGACTGGGTTGAAGGCTCTCAAGGG
CATCGGTCGACGCTCTCCCTTATGCGACTCCTGCATTAGGAAGCAGCCCAGTAGTAGGTTGAGGCCGTTG
AGCACCGCCGCCGCAAGGAATGGTGCATGCAAGGAGATGGCGCCCAACAGTCCCCCGGCCACGGGGCCTG
CCACCATACCCACGCCGAAACAAGCGCTCATGAGCCCGAAGTGGCGAGCCCGATCTTCCCCATCGGTGAT
GTCGGCGATATAGGCGCCAGCAAC
Features (pLannotate 1.2.2; 15 found; start..end, strand, type, name):
     74..92      +  promoter       T7 promoter: promoter for bacteriophage T7 RNA polymerase
    181..203     +  RBS            RBS: efficient ribosome binding site from bacteriophage T7 gene 10 (Olins and Rangwala, 1989)
    289..519     +  CDS            SUMO1 (fragment): SUMO1_ORYSJ - Also known as SMT3, SUM1. Experimental evidence at protein level: Swiss-Prot protein existence level 1. Ubiquitin-like protein which can be covalently attached to target lysines as a monomer. Does not seem to be involved in protein degradation and may function as an antagonist of ubiquitin in the degradation process (By similarity). From Oryza sativa subsp. japonica (Rice).
    610..1320    +  CDS            muGFP: muGFP is a basic (constitutively fluorescent) green fluorescent protein published in 2018, derived from Aequorea victoria.
   1394..1443    +  CDS            SET1 (fragment): solubility-enhancement tag derived from T7 phage gene 10B
   1451..1498    +  terminator     T7 terminator: transcription terminator for bacteriophage T7 RNA polymerase
   1524..1816    -  CDS            TcR (fragment): tetracycline efflux protein; tet; confers resistance to tetracycline
   1864..1892    -  promoter       tet promoter: E. coli promoter for tetracycline efflux protein gene
   2005..2109    +  promoter       AmpR promoter: bla
   2110..2970    +  CDS            AmpR: β-lactamase; bla; confers resistance to ampicillin, carbenicillin, and related antibiotics
   3141..3729    +  rep_origin     ori: high-copy-number ColE1/pMB1/pBR322/pUC origin of replication
   3915..4054    -  misc_feature   bom: basis of mobility region from pBR322
   4156..4347    -  CDS            rop: Rop protein, which maintains plasmids at low copy number; rop
   4364..4744    +  CDS            YPB1_ECOLX: Protein predicted: Swiss-Prot protein existence level 4. From Escherichia coli.
   4986..52      -  CDS            TcR (fragment) (across the origin): tetracycline efflux protein; tet; confers resistance to tetracycline
