[The description below was written by a language model from this plasmid's Addgene catalogue record and pLannotate feature annotations shown in this document.]
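Description:
bdSUMO-ZF5.3-GFP-HiBit is a bacterial expression plasmid of about 5.8 kb, built by Gibson assembly in a pET-family backbone (the pET His6 MBP TEV LIC vector, 2M-T). It is propagated in E. coli under ampicillin selection from the bla gene. Replication relies on a ColE1/pBR322-type origin accompanied by the bom site and the rop gene, which is consistent with the low copy number recorded for it. The annotated tetracycline-resistance segments are only fragments left over from the pBR322 lineage and are not expected to confer resistance. No lacI gene or lac operator appears in the feature table.

The payload is a single open reading frame driven by the T7 promoter, with the phage T7 gene 10 ribosome binding site upstream and a T7 terminator downstream, so expression requires a host that supplies T7 RNA polymerase. According to the record, the encoded fusion carries an N-terminal 14x-His tag and the Brachypodium distachyon SUMO domain (bdSUMO), which the automated annotation picks up as a fragment resembling rice SUMO1. These are followed by the cell-penetrating peptide ZF5.3, the green fluorescent protein muGFP, and a C-terminal HiBiT peptide (NanoLuc complementation peptide variant 86). The ZF5.3 and HiBiT segments are not annotated individually in the table. The short "SET1" hit just before the terminator is probably backbone-derived sequence.

The His-bdSUMO module typically serves for affinity purification, and a SUMO-specific protease can then remove it. The resulting ZF5.3-muGFP-HiBiT protein was made for work on cytosolic delivery by cell-penetrating peptides. In that work, HiBiT complementation with its NanoLuc partner gives a luminescent readout of endosomal escape, alongside the GFP fluorescence.
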