Addgene plasmid #170992: bdSUMO-ZF5.3-GFP-HiBit
Purpose: For bacterial expression of bdSUMO tagged muGFP with ZF5.3 peptide and NanoLuc complementation peptide variant #86
Depositing lab: Angus Johnston. Depositing organization: Monash University. Publication: Unravelling cytosolic delivery of cell penetrating peptides with a quantitative endosomal escape assay. Teo SLY, Rennick JJ, Yuen D, Al-Wassiti H, Johnston APR, Pouton CW. Nat Commun. 2021 Jun 17;12(1):3721. doi: 10.1038/s41467-021-23997-x. PubMed 34140497.
Backbone
  Vector backbone: pET His6 MBP TEV LIC cloning vector (2M-T)
  Backbone size w/o insert (bp): 4694
  Total vector size (bp): 5837
  Vector type: Bacterial Expression, Luciferase
Growth in bacteria
  Bacterial resistance: Ampicillin, 100 μg/mL
  Growth temperature: 37°C
  Growth strain: DH5alpha
  Copy number: Low Copy
Gene/Insert
  Gene/Insert name: 14x-His-bdSUMO-muGFP-HiBiT
  Species: Synthetic; Brachypodium distachyon
  Promoter: T7
  Cloning method: Gibson Cloning
  Sequencing primers: 5′ TAATACGACTCACTATAGGG; 3′ GCTAGTTATTGCTCAGCGG
Terms and licenses: Academic/Nonprofit Terms; Industry Terms: Not Available to Industry
Depositor comments: Please visit https://www.biorxiv.org/content/10.1101/2020.08.20.258350v1 for bioRxiv preprint.
How to cite: bdSUMO-ZF5.3-GFP-HiBit was a gift from Angus Johnston (Addgene plasmid # 170992 ; http://n2t.net/addgene:170992 ; RRID:Addgene_170992)
